Addgene plasmid #43294: II-CAGT
Depositing lab: Chad Cowan & Kiran Musunuru. Depositing organization: Harvard University. Publication: A TALEN Genome-Editing System for Generating Human Stem Cell-Based Disease Models. Ding Q, Lee YK, Schaefer EA, Peters DT, Veres A, Kim K, Kuperwasser N, Motola DL, Meissner TB, Hendriks WT, Trevisan M, Gupta RM, Moisan A, Banks E, Friesen M, Schinzel RT, Xia F, Tang A, Xia Y, Figueroa E, Wann A, Ahfeldt T, Daheron L, Zhang F, Rubin LL, Peng LF, Chung RT, Musunuru K, Cowan CA. Cell Stem Cell. 2012 Dec 12. pii: S1934-5909(12)00645-5. doi: 10.1016/j.stem.2012.11.011. PubMed 23246482.
Backbone
  Vector backbone: pCRII-TOPO
  Backbone manufacturer: Invitrogen
  Backbone size w/o insert (bp): 3973
  Vector type: Bacterial Cloning
Growth in bacteria
  Bacterial resistance: Ampicillin and Kanamycin, 100 & 50 μg/mL
  Growth temperature: 37°C
  Growth strain: Top10
  Copy number: High Copy
Gene/Insert
  Gene/Insert name: II-CAGT
  Species: Synthetic
  Insert size (bp): 426
  Cloning method: TOPO Cloning
  Sequencing primers: 5′ T7; 3′ M13-rev
Terms and licenses: Academic/Nonprofit Terms; Industry Terms: Not Available to Industry
How to cite: II-CAGT was a gift from Chad Cowan & Kiran Musunuru (Addgene plasmid # 43294 ; http://n2t.net/addgene:43294 ; RRID:Addgene_43294)
