[The description below was written by a language model from this plasmid's Addgene catalogue record.]
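Description:
II-CAGT is a small bacterial cloning plasmid built on the commercial pCRII-TOPO backbone (about 4 kb without insert), into which a 426 bp synthetic fragment was introduced by TOPO cloning. It is maintained at high copy number in standard E. coli cloning strains and carries both ampicillin and kanamycin resistance, consistent with the dual-marker design of this TOPO vector family. The insert sits in the backbone's cloning region, flanked by the T7 and M13-reverse priming sites that the record lists for sequencing across it. No feature table is provided, so the origin of replication and other backbone elements are not documented here beyond what the backbone name implies.

The catalogue entry does not explain the content of the insert beyond its name and synthetic origin. The associated publication describes a TALEN genome-editing system for generating human stem cell-based disease models. In that context, the name plausibly denotes a pre-assembled module of TAL effector repeats recognising the four-base sequence CAGT, with "II" marking its position in a hierarchical assembly scheme, and an insert of roughly 426 bp would fit about four repeat units. This reading is an inference, as the record does not state it. The plasmid has no stated promoter, tag or reporter for expression in mammalian cells. It appears to serve as a library or storage component from which the fragment is taken to build full-length TALEN DNA-binding arrays, rather than as an expression construct in its own right.
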