>Addgene plasmid #43294 | II-CAGT | depositor partial sequence | sequence record 58559 | II-CAGT sequence 426 bps
CGTCTCGCTTAACCCCAGAGCAGGTCGTGGCGATCGCAAGCCACGACGGAGGAAAGCAAGCCTTGGAAAC
AGTACAGAGGCTGTTGCCTGTGCTGTGCCAAGCGCACGGACTCACCCCAGAGCAGGTCGTGGCAATCGCC
TCCAACATTGGCGGGAAACAGGCACTCGAGACTGTCCAGCGCCTGCTTCCCGTGCTGTGCCAAGCGCACG
GCCTCACCCCAGAGCAGGTCGTGGCAATCGCGAGCAATAACGGCGGAAAACAGGCTTTGGAAACGGTGCA
GAGGCTCCTTCCAGTGCTGTGCCAAGCGCACGGATTAACCCCAGAGCAGGTCGTGGCCATTGCCTCGAAT
GGAGGGGGCAAACAGGCGTTGGAAACCGTACAACGATTGCTGCCGGTGCTGTGCCAAGCGCACGGGCTCA
GAGACG
