>Addgene plasmid #43294 | II-CAGT | addgene partial sequence | sequence record 61850 | M13-F20 5'-TGTAAAACGACGGCCAGT-3'
GGCGAATTGGGCCCTCTAGATGCATGCTCGAGCGGCCGCCAGTGTGATGGATATCTGCAGAATTCGCCCT
TAGTATCTTTCCTGTGCCCACGTCTCTGAGCCCGTGCGCTTGGCACAGCACCGGCAGCAATCGTTGTACG
GTTTCCAACGCCTGTTTGCCCCCTCCATTCGAGGCAATGGCCACGACCTGCTCTGGGGTTAATCCGTGCG
CTTGGCACAGCACTGGAAGGAGCCTCTGCACCGTTTCCAAAGCCTGTTTTCCGCCGTTATTGCTCGCGAT
TGCCACGACCTGCTCTGGGGTGAGGCCGTGCGCTTGGCACAGCACGGGAAGCAGGCGCTGGACAGTCTCG
AGTGCCTGTTTCCCGCCAATGTTGGAGGCGATTGCCACGACCTGCTCTGGGGTGAGTCCGTGCGCTTGGC
ACAGCACAGGCAACAGCCTCTGTACTGTTTCCAAGGCTTGCTTTCCTCCGTCGTGGCTTGCGATCGCCAC
GACCTGCTCTGGGGTTAAGCGAGACGCGCTAGGACGGCATCTATATAAGGGCGAATTCCAGCACACTGGC
GGCCGTTACTAGTGGATCCGAGCTCGGTACCAAGCTTGGCGTAATCATGGTCATAGCTGTTTCCTGTGTG
AAATTGTTATCCGCTCACAATTCCACACAACATACGAGCCGGAAGCATAAAGTGTAAAGCCTGGGGTGCC
TAATGAGTGAGCTAACTCACATTAATTGCGTTGCGCTCACTGCCCGCTTTCCAGTCGGGAAACCTGTCGT
GCCAGCTGCATTAATGAATCGGCCAACGCGCGGGGAGAGGCGGTTTGCGTATTGGGCGCTCTTCCGCTTC
CTCGCTCACTGACTCGCTGCGCTCGGTCGTTCGGCTGCGGC
